Addgene plasmid #192272: TERTp146_Gluc_CCR5
Purpose: Donor template for insertion of hTERT promoter (-146 C to T) driven Gaussia luciferase reporter
Depositing lab: Shantanu Chowdhury. Depositing organization: Institute of Genomics and Integrative Biology (CSIR-IGIB). Publication: Human telomerase is directly regulated by non-telomeric TRF2-G-quadruplex interaction. Sharma S, Mukherjee AK, Roy SS, Bagri S, Lier S, Verma M, Sengupta A, Kumar M, Nesse G, Pandey DP, Chowdhury S. Cell Rep. 2021 May 18;35(7):109154. doi: 10.1016/j.celrep.2021.109154. PubMed 34010660.
Backbone
  Vector backbone: AY10_pS.Donor.R5.TS
  Backbone manufacturer: Manuel A.F.V. Goncalves
  Vector type: CRISPR
Growth in bacteria
  Bacterial resistance: Ampicillin, 100 μg/mL
  Growth temperature: 37°C
  Growth strain: DH5alpha
  Copy number: High Copy
Gene/Insert
  Gene/Insert name: Promoter Reporter Insert within donor template (alt name: Gaussia luciferase reporter)
  Species: H. sapiens (human)
  Insert size (bp): 1309
  Mutation: -146 C to T
  Promoter: TERT promoter driving expression of gaussia
  Cloning method: Restriction Enzyme; 5′ cloning site BglII (unknown if destroyed); 3′ cloning site XhoI (unknown if destroyed)
  Sequencing primers: 5′ TTTTGGCAGGGCTCCGATGTAT
Terms and licenses: Academic/Nonprofit Terms; Industry Terms: Not Available to Industry
How to cite: TERTp146_Gluc_CCR5 was a gift from Shantanu Chowdhury (Addgene plasmid # 192272 ; http://n2t.net/addgene:192272 ; RRID:Addgene_192272)
