[The description below was written by a language model from this plasmid's Addgene catalogue record and pLannotate feature annotations shown in this document.]
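Description:
TERTp146_Gluc_CCR5 is a CRISPR donor template plasmid built on the AY10_pS.Donor.R5.TS backbone and intended to place a promoter-reporter cassette into the human genome. The name and a CCR5 coding fragment annotated upstream of the cassette indicate that the CCR5 locus, a commonly used safe-harbour site, is the intended target. In bacteria the 5,867 nt plasmid is maintained at high copy through a ColE1/pUC-type origin and selected with ampicillin via the β-lactamase gene and its own promoter. Remnants of a pUC-style cloning region (lacZα fragment, lac promoter and operator, CAP site, short lacI, rop and bom fragments) are backbone carry-over with no role in the payload.

The payload is a 1,309 bp insert, cloned between BglII and XhoI, in which the human TERT promoter carrying the -146 C to T substitution drives a human codon-optimised, secreted Gaussia luciferase (hGLuc). An SV40 polyadenylation signal lies just downstream of the luciferase, although it is annotated on the opposite strand. The feature table does not annotate the TERT promoter itself; it presumably occupies part of the unannotated stretch preceding hGLuc. The homology arms are likewise not labelled as such: only the CCR5 fragment on one side is recognised, and the short EEF1AKMT2 hit on the other side may simply be an annotation artefact. No mammalian selection marker is annotated.

Because the luciferase is secreted, promoter activity can be read from culture medium. Integrating the cassette at a defined locus allows the mutant TERT promoter to be studied in a chromatin context rather than from an episomal plasmid. The associated study concerns regulation of telomerase through TRF2 binding to promoter G-quadruplexes.
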