Features (pLannotate 1.2.2; 15 found; start..end, strand, type, name):
      9..44      +  CDS            rop (fragment): Rop protein, which maintains plasmids at low copy number; rop
    146..245     +  misc_feature   bom (fragment): basis of mobility region from pBR322
    251..408     -  CDS            lacZα (fragment): LacZα fragment of β-galactosidase; lacZ fragment
    534..719     -  CDS            CCR5 (fragment): CCR5_HUMAN - Also known as CMKBR5. Experimental evidence at protein level: Swiss-Prot protein existence level 1. (Microbial infection) Acts as a coreceptor (CD4 being the primary receptor) of human immunodeficiency virus-1/HIV-1. From Homo sapiens (Human).
   2299..2856    +  CDS            hGLuc: secreted Gaussia luciferase human codon-optimized
   2880..3001    -  polyA_signal   SV40 poly(A) signal: SV40 polyadenylation signal
   3024..3092    -  CDS            large T antigen (fragment): large T antigen from SV40 (simian virus 40)
   3284..3484    +  CDS            EEF1AKMT2 (fragment): EFMT2_HUMAN - Also known as C10orf138, METTL10 From Homo sapiens (Human).
   3679..3695    -  protein_bind   lac operator: The lac repressor binds to the lac operator to inhibit transcription in E. coli. This inhibition can be relieved by adding lactose or isopropyl-β-D-thiogalactopyranoside (IPTG). lac repressor encoded by lacI
   3703..3733    -  promoter       lac promoter: promoter for the E. coli lac operon
   3748..3769    -  protein_bind   CAP binding site: CAP binding activates transcription in the presence of cAMP. E. coli catabolite activator protein
   3782..3874    -  CDS            lacI (fragment): lac repressor; lacI; The lac repressor binds to the lac operator to inhibit transcription in E. coli. This inhibition can be relieved by adding lactose or isopropyl-β-D-thiogalactopyranoside (IPTG).
   4057..4645    -  rep_origin     ori: high-copy-number ColE1/pMB1/pBR322/pUC origin of replication
   4816..5676    -  CDS            AmpR: β-lactamase; bla; confers resistance to ampicillin, carbenicillin, and related antibiotics
   5677..5781    -  promoter       AmpR promoter: bla
>Addgene plasmid #192272 | TERTp146_Gluc_CCR5 | addgene full sequence | sequence record 380412 | Addgene NGS Result
CCTTTCGTCTCGCGCGTTTCGGTGATGACGGTGAAAACCTCTGACACATGCAGCTCCCGGAGACGGTCAC
AGCTTGTCTGTAAGCGGATGCCGGGAGCAGACAAGCCCGTCAGGGCGCGTCAGCGGGTGTTGGCGGGTGT
CGGGGCTGGCTTAACTATGCGGCATCAGAGCAGATTGTACTGAGAGTGCACCATATGCGGTGTGAAATAC
CGCACAGATGCGTAAGGAGAAAATACCGCATCAGGCGCCATTCGCCATTCAGGCTGCGCAACTGTTGGGA
AGGGCGATCGGTGCGGGCCTCTTCGCTATTACGCCAGCTGGCGAAAGGGGGATGTGCTGCAAGGCGATTA
AGTTGGGTAACGCCAGGGTTTTCCCAGTCACGACGTTGTAAAACGACGGCCAGTGAATTCGAGCTCGGTA
CCTCGCGAATGCATCTAGATGACGACCGCCGGCGTTTGCTGCTAGCTTCCCTGTCCACTAGATGGAGAGC
TTGGCTCTGTTGGGGGAATTCATGAAAGCACCATCTGTTTAAACTTCAGCCTTTTGCAGTTTATCAGGAT
GAGGATGACCAGCATGTTGCCCACAAAACCAAAGATGAACACCAGTGAGTAGAGCGGAGGCAGGAGGCGG
GCTGCGATTTGCTTCACATTGATTTTTTGGCAGGGCTCCGATGTATAATAATTGATGTCATAGATTGGAC
TTGACACTTGATAATCCATCTTGTTCCACCCTGTGCATAAATAAAAAGTGATCTTTTATAAAGTCCTAGA
ATGTATTTAGTTGCCCTCCATGAATGCAAACTGTTTTATACATCAATAGGTTTTTAATTGCCTACATAGA
TGTCTACATTGAATTAACTCTCTTTTTGGCCAAGCAATGAAGTTTTGTAGTGAAGGGAAGGTTTGCTGCT
AGCTTCCCTGTCCACTAGATGGAGAAGCTTGTTAACACGCGTAGATCTCAGCCCAGGGAGGGTGCGAGGC
CTGTTCAAATGCTAGCTCCATAAATAAAGCAATTTCCTCCGGCAGTTTCTGAAAGTAGGAAAGGTTACAT
TTAAGGTTGCGTTTGTTAGCATTTCAGTGTTTGCCGACCTCAGCTACAGCATCCCTGCAAGGCCTCGGGA
GACCCAGAAGTTTCTCGCCCCTTAGATCCAAACTTGAGCAACCCGGAGTCTGGATTCCTGGGAAGTCCTC
AGCTGTCCTGCGGTTGTGCCGGGGCCCCAGGTCTGGAGGGGACCAGTGGCCGTGTGGCTTCTACTGCTGG
GCTGGAAGTCGGGCCTCCTAGCTCTGCAGTCCGAGGCTTGGAGCCAGGTGCCTGGACCCCGAGGCTGCCC
TCCACCCTGTGCGGGCGGGATGTGACCAGATGTTGGCCTCATCTGCCAGACAGAGTGCCGGGGCCCAGGG
TCAAGGCCGTTGTGGCTGGTGTGAGGCGCCCGGTGCGCGGCCAGCAGGAGCGCCTGGCTCCATTTCCCAC
CCTTTCTCGACGGGACCGCCCCGGTGGGTGATTAACAGATTTGGGGTGGTTTGCTCATGGTGGGGACCCC
TCGCCGCCTGAGAACCTGCAAAGAGAAATGACGGGCCTGTGTCAAGGAGCCCAAGTCGCGGGGAAGTGTT
GCAGGGAGGCACTCCGGGAGGTCCCGCGTGCCCGTCCAGGGAGCAATGCGTCCTCGGGTTCGTCCCCAGC
CGCGTCTACGCGCCTCCGTCCTCCCCTTCACGTCCGGCATTCGTGGTGCCCGGAGCCCGACGCCCCGCGT
CCGGACCTGGAGGCAGCCCTGGGTCTCCGGATCAGGCCAGCGGCCAAAGGGTCGCCGCACGCACCTGTTC
CCAGGGCCTCCACATCATGGCCCCTCCCTCGGGTTACCCCACAGCCTAGGCCGATTCGACCTCTCTCCGC
TGGGGCCCTCGCTGGCGTCCCTGCACCCTGGGAGCGCGAGCGGCGCGCGGGCGGGGAAGCGCGGCCCAGA
CCCCCGGGTCCGCCCGGAGCAGCTGCGCTGTCGGGGCCAGGCCGGGCTCCCAGTGGATTCGCGGGCACAG
ACGCCCAGGACCGCGCTTCCCACGTGGCGGAGGGACTGGGGACCCGGGCACCCGTCCTGCCCCTTCACCT
TCCAGCTCCGCCTCCTCCGCGCGGACCCCGCCCCGTCCCGACCCCTTCCGGGTCCCCGGCCCAGCCCCCT
CCGGGCCCTCCCAGCCCCTCCCCTTCCTTTCCGCGGCCCCGCCCTCTCCTCGCGGCGCGAGTTTCAGGCA
GCGCTGCGTCCTGCTGCGCACGTGGGAAAGCTTGGTACCGAGCTCGGATCCAGCCACCATGGGAGTCAAA
GTTCTGTTTGCCCTGATCTGCATCGCTGTGGCCGAGGCCAAGCCCACCGAGAACAACGAAGACTTCAACA
TCGTGGCCGTGGCCAGCAACTTCGCGACCACGGATCTCGATGCTGACCGCGGGAAGTTGCCCGGCAAGAA
GCTGCCGCTGGAGGTGCTCAAAGAGCTGGAAGCCAATGCCCGGAAAGCTGGCTGCACCAGGGGCTGTCTG
ATCTGCCTGTCCCACATCAAGTGCACGCCCAAGATGAAGAAGTTCATCCCAGGACGCTGCCACACCTACG
AAGGCGACAAAGAGTCCGCACAGGGCGGCATAGGCGAGGCGATCGTCGACATTCCTGAGATTCCTGGGTT
CAAGGACTTGGAGCCCCTGGAGCAGTTCATCGCACAGGTCGATCTGTGTGTGGACTGCACAACTGGCTGC
CTCAAAGGGCTTGCCAACGTGCAGTGTTCTGACCTGCTCAAGAAGTGGCTGCCGCAACGCTGTGCGACCT
TTGCCAGCAAGATCCAGGGCCAGGTGGACAAGATCAAGGGGGCCGGTGGTGACTAAGCGGCCGCTTCGAG
CAGACATGATAAGATACATTGATGAGTTTGGACAAACCACAACTAGAATGCAGTGAAAAAAATGCTTTAT
TTGTGAAATTTGTGATGCTATTGCTTTATTTGTAACCATTATAAGCTGCAATAAACAAGTTAACAACAAC
AATTGCATTCATTTTATGTTTCAGGTTCAGGGGGAGGTGTGGGAGGTTTTTTAAAGCAAGTAAAACCTCT
ACAAATGTGGTACTCGAGACGCGTGCTCTGTTGGGGGAATTCATGAAAGCACCATCTCACCAAATAAAAT
CTTGTGCTCTATAGCACCATGGAGTGAATGAAGCTTTGACAACAATTTTAAGAAACTGGGTCAAGCATGG
TGCAGCTCAGCCTTTTTGTTGTTGTTGTTGTTGTTGTGAGACAGGGTCTCACTCTGTCGCCCAGGCTGGA
GTGCAGTGGCACGATCATGGCTCACTGCAGCCTGGACCATCCCGGGCTCAAGCAATCCTCTCACCTCACC
CCTCCAAGTGGCTGGGGACTACAGGCGCCACCACACCAAGCTAATTTTGTTTATTTTTATAGATACAAGA
TCACACTATGTTGCCCAGGCTGGTCTCGAACTCCTGGGCTCAAGCGATCCTCCTGCCTCAGCCTCCTAGA
ATGCATTTAAATTTTGCTGCTAGCTTCCCTGTCCACTAGATGGAGAGCTTGGCTCTGTTGGGGGAATTCA
TGAAAGCACCATCTGCGGCCGCGTCGTATCGGATCCCGGGCCCGTCGACTGCAGAGGCCTGCATGCAAGC
TTGGCGTAATCATGGTCATAGCTGTTTCCTGTGTGAAATTGTTATCCGCTCACAATTCCACACAACATAC
GAGCCGGAAGCATAAAGTGTAAAGCCTGGGGTGCCTAATGAGTGAGCTAACTCACATTAATTGCGTTGCG
CTCACTGCCCGCTTTCCAGTCGGGAAACCTGTCGTGCCAGCTGCATTAATGAATCGGCCAACGCGCGGGG
AGAGGCGGTTTGCGTATTGGGCGCTCTTCCGCTTCCTCGCTCACTGACTCGCTGCGCTCGGTCGTTCGGC
TGCGGCGAGCGGTATCAGCTCACTCAAAGGCGGTAATACGGTTATCCACAGAATCAGGGGATAACGCAGG
AAAGAACATGTGAGCAAAAGGCCAGCAAAAGGCCAGGAACCGTAAAAAGGCCGCGTTGCTGGCGTTTTTC
CATAGGCTCCGCCCCCCTGACGAGCATCACAAAAATCGACGCTCAAGTCAGAGGTGGCGAAACCCGACAG
GACTATAAAGATACCAGGCGTTTCCCCCTGGAAGCTCCCTCGTGCGCTCTCCTGTTCCGACCCTGCCGCT
TACCGGATACCTGTCCGCCTTTCTCCCTTCGGGAAGCGTGGCGCTTTCTCATAGCTCACGCTGTAGGTAT
CTCAGTTCGGTGTAGGTCGTTCGCTCCAAGCTGGGCTGTGTGCACGAACCCCCCGTTCAGCCCGACCGCT
GCGCCTTATCCGGTAACTATCGTCTTGAGTCCAACCCGGTAAGACACGACTTATCGCCACTGGCAGCAGC
CACTGGTAACAGGATTAGCAGAGCGAGGTATGTAGGCGGTGCTACAGAGTTCTTGAAGTGGTGGCCTAAC
TACGGCTACACTAGAAGAACAGTATTTGGTATCTGCGCTCTGCTGAAGCCAGTTACCTTCGGAAAAAGAG
TTGGTAGCTCTTGATCCGGCAAACAAACCACCGCTGGTAGCGGTGGTTTTTTTGTTTGCAAGCAGCAGAT
TACGCGCAGAAAAAAAGGATCTCAAGAAGATCCTTTGATCTTTTCTACGGGGTCTGACGCTCAGTGGAAC
GAAAACTCACGTTAAGGGATTTTGGTCATGAGATTATCAAAAAGGATCTTCACCTAGATCCTTTTAAATT
AAAAATGAAGTTTTAAATCAATCTAAAGTATATATGAGTAAACTTGGTCTGACAGTTACCAATGCTTAAT
CAGTGAGGCACCTATCTCAGCGATCTGTCTATTTCGTTCATCCATAGTTGCCTGACTCCCCGTCGTGTAG
ATAACTACGATACGGGAGGGCTTACCATCTGGCCCCAGTGCTGCAATGATACCGCGAGACCCACGCTCAC
CGGCTCCAGATTTATCAGCAATAAACCAGCCAGCCGGAAGGGCCGAGCGCAGAAGTGGTCCTGCAACTTT
ATCCGCCTCCATCCAGTCTATTAATTGTTGCCGGGAAGCTAGAGTAAGTAGTTCGCCAGTTAATAGTTTG
CGCAACGTTGTTGCCATTGCTACAGGCATCGTGGTGTCACGCTCGTCGTTTGGTATGGCTTCATTCAGCT
CCGGTTCCCAACGATCAAGGCGAGTTACATGATCCCCCATGTTGTGCAAAAAAGCGGTTAGCTCCTTCGG
TCCTCCGATCGTTGTCAGAAGTAAGTTGGCCGCAGTGTTATCACTCATGGTTATGGCAGCACTGCATAAT
TCTCTTACTGTCATGCCATCCGTAAGATGCTTTTCTGTGACTGGTGAGTACTCAACCAAGTCATTCTGAG
AATAGTGTATGCGGCGACCGAGTTGCTCTTGCCCGGCGTCAATACGGGATAATACCGCGCCACATAGCAG
AACTTTAAAAGTGCTCATCATTGGAAAACGTTCTTCGGGGCGAAAACTCTCAAGGATCTTACCGCTGTTG
AGATCCAGTTCGATGTAACCCACTCGTGCACCCAACTGATCTTCAGCATCTTTTACTTTCACCAGCGTTT
CTGGGTGAGCAAAAACAGGAAGGCAAAATGCCGCAAAAAAGGGAATAAGGGCGACACGGAAATGTTGAAT
ACTCATACTCTTCCTTTTTCAATATTATTGAAGCATTTATCAGGGTTATTGTCTCATGAGCGGATACATA
TTTGAATGTATTTAGAAAAATAAACAAATAGGGGTTCCGCGCACATTTCCCCGAAAAGTGCCACCTGACG
TCTAAGAAACCATTATTATCATGACATTAACCTATAAAAATAGGCGTATCACGAGGC
